Addgene plasmid #53428: PLUNC-bio-His
Purpose: Expresses full-length Palate lung and nasal epithelium clone protein precursor ectodomain in mammalian cells. C-terminal rat Cd4d3+4 tag, biotinylation sequence and His tag.
Depositing lab: Gavin Wright. Depositing organization: Wellcome Sanger Institute. Publication: A human platelet receptor protein microarray identifies FcepsilonR1alpha as an activating PEAR1 ligand. Sun Y, Vandenbriele C, Kauskot A, Verhamme P, Hoylaerts MF, Wright GJ. Mol Cell Proteomics. 2015 Feb 23. pii: mcp.M114.046946. 10.1074/mcp.M114.046946 PubMed 25713122.
Backbone
  Vector backbone: pTT3
  Backbone manufacturer: Yves Durocher, NRC
  Backbone size w/o insert (bp): 6618
  Total vector size (bp): 7406
  Modifications to backbone: Rat CD4 d3+4, enzymatic biotinylation sequence, linker and His tag (CD4d3+4-BioLHis).
  Vector type: Mammalian Expression
Growth in bacteria
  Bacterial resistance: Ampicillin, 100 μg/mL
  Growth temperature: 37°C
  Growth strain: Top10
  Copy number: High Copy
Gene/Insert
  Gene/Insert name: PLUNC (alt name: Palate lung and nasal epithelium clone protein precursor)
  Species: H. sapiens (human)
  Insert size (bp): 788
  Entrez Gene: BPIFA1 (a.k.a. LUNX, NASG, PLUNC, SPLUNC1, SPURT, bA49G10.5)
  Promoter: CMV
  Tag / fusion protein: rat CD4 d3+4 (C terminal on backbone); enzymatic biotinylation sequence (C terminal on backbone); His tag (C terminal on backbone)
  Cloning method: Restriction Enzyme; 5′ cloning site NotI (not destroyed); 3′ cloning site AscI (not destroyed)
  Sequencing primers: 5′ CMV-fwd
Resource information
  A portion of this plasmid was derived from a plasmid made by: Insert was chemically synthesised.
Terms and licenses: Academic/Nonprofit Terms; Industry Terms: Not Available to Industry
Depositor comments: Article ref 166
How to cite: PLUNC-bio-His was a gift from Gavin Wright (Addgene plasmid # 53428 ; http://n2t.net/addgene:53428 ; RRID:Addgene_53428)
