[The description below was written by a language model from this plasmid's Addgene catalogue record and pLannotate feature annotations shown in this document.]
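Description:
PLUNC-bio-His is a 7.4 kb mammalian expression plasmid built on the pTT3 backbone, designed to produce a secreted, tagged form of human PLUNC (palate, lung and nasal epithelium clone protein; gene symbol BPIFA1, also called SPLUNC1 or LUNX). It is maintained in E. coli through a high-copy ColE1/pUC-type origin and selected with ampicillin via the bla gene. The backbone also carries a fragment of the Epstein-Barr virus oriP element, which in EBNA1-expressing cell lines supports episomal retention and boosts yields in transient transfection. Short lac, tet and bla fragments in the annotation appear to be cloning-vector remnants with no role in the design.

The chemically synthesised insert of about 0.8 kb sits between retained NotI and AscI sites and is driven by the CMV immediate-early enhancer and promoter. Downstream of the promoter, the annotation picks up adenovirus-derived leader and splice sequences and a partial chimeric intron, consistent with a 5′ untranslated region intended to enhance expression, and the transcript ends at a rabbit β-globin polyadenylation signal. The PLUNC coding region runs directly into backbone-encoded rat Cd4 domains 3 and 4, followed according to the catalogue by an enzymatic biotinylation sequence, a linker and a His tag; these last short elements are not individually annotated in the feature table. The Cd4 domains provide a common antigenic tag, the biotinylation sequence allows oriented capture on streptavidin, and the His tag permits metal-affinity purification. Within a collection of similarly tagged recombinant proteins, the construct supplies material for extracellular protein interaction screening, such as the human platelet receptor protein microarray work it is associated with.
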