Features (pLannotate 1.2.2; 19 found; start..end, strand, type, name):
    713..768     +  polyA_signal   β-globin poly(A) signal: rabbit β-globin polyadenylation signal (Gil and Proudfoot, 1987)
   1282..2963    -  rep_origin     oriP (fragment): Epstein-Barr virus oriP replication origin (Yates et al., 2000)
   3090..3194    +  promoter       AmpR promoter: bla
   3195..4055    +  CDS            AmpR: β-lactamase; bla; confers resistance to ampicillin, carbenicillin, and related antibiotics
   4226..4814    +  rep_origin     ori: high-copy-number ColE1/pMB1/pBR322/pUC origin of replication
   4997..5089    +  CDS            lacI (fragment): lac repressor; lacI; The lac repressor binds to the lac operator to inhibit transcription in E. coli. This inhibition can be relieved by adding lactose or isopropyl-β-D-thiogalactopyranoside (IPTG).
   5102..5123    +  protein_bind   CAP binding site: CAP binding activates transcription in the presence of cAMP. E. coli catabolite activator protein
   5138..5168    +  promoter       lac promoter: promoter for the E. coli lac operon
   5176..5192    +  protein_bind   lac operator: The lac repressor binds to the lac operator to inhibit transcription in E. coli. This inhibition can be relieved by adding lactose or isopropyl-β-D-thiogalactopyranoside (IPTG). lac repressor encoded by lacI
   5262..5278    +  promoter       tet promoter (fragment): E. coli promoter for tetracycline efflux protein gene
   5288..5313    -  CDS            bla(M) (fragment): β-lactamase lacking the signal sequence; bla(M); allows cytosolic expression of β-lactamase
   5487..5866    +  enhancer       CMV enhancer: human cytomegalovirus immediate early enhancer
   5868..6067    +  promoter       CMV promoter: human cytomegalovirus (CMV) immediate early promoter
   6135..6173    +  misc_feature   Ad SA (fragment): adenovirus major late transcript splice acceptor (Friedrich and Soriano, 1991)
   6206..6415    -  CDS            PTP (fragment): TERM_ADE02 - Experimental evidence at protein level: Swiss-Prot protein existence level 1. Protein covalently bound to the viral DNA that acts as a primer for viral genomic replication by DNA strand displacement. Assembles on the viral origin of replication in an initiation complex with viral polymerase, DBP, host NFIA and host POU2F1/OCT1. During initiation, the polymerase covalently couples the first dCTP with Ser- 580 of pTP. The terminal protein stimulates the template activity over 20 fold compared to protein-free templates. Neo-synthesized viral genomes are linked to two preterminal prot
   6446..6535    +  intron         chimeric intron (fragment): chimera between introns from adenovirus and immunoglobulin heavy chain genes
   6554..6600    +  CDS            IgH signal sequence (fragment): signal sequence from the mouse immunoglobulin heavy chain variable region
   6631..7398    +  CDS            BPIFA1: BPIA1_HUMAN - Also known as LUNX, NASG, PLUNC, SPLUNC1, SPURT. Experimental evidence at protein level: Swiss-Prot protein existence level 1. Lipid-binding protein which shows high specificity for the surfactant phospholipid dipalmitoylphosphatidylcholine (DPPC) (PubMed:25223608). Plays a role in the innate immune responses of the upper airways (PubMed:23499554, PubMed:23132494). Reduces the surface tension in secretions from airway epithelia and inhibits the formation of biofilm by pathogenic Gram-negative bacteria, such as P.aeruginosa and K.pneumoniae (PubMed:23499554, PubMed:23132494, PubMe
   7399..553     +  CDS            Cd4 (fragment) (across the origin): CD4_RAT - Experimental evidence at protein level: Swiss-Prot protein existence level 1. Integral membrane glycoprotein that plays an essential role in the immune response and serves multiple functions in responses against both external and internal offenses. In T-cells, functions primarily as a coreceptor for MHC class II molecule:peptide complex. The antigens presented by class II peptides are derived from extracellular proteins while class I peptides are derived from cytosolic proteins. Interacts simultaneously with the T-cell receptor (TCR) and the MHC class II presented by antigen presenti
>Addgene plasmid #53428 | PLUNC-bio-His | depositor full sequence | sequence record 83218 | PLUNC-bio-His sequence 7406 bps
GTCGACCTCCATCACGGCCTATAAGAGTGAGGGGGAGTCAGCGGAGTTCTCCTTCCCACTCAACCTTGGA
GAGGAAAGCCTGCAGGGAGAGTTGAGATGGAAGGCAGAGAAGGCTCCTTCTTCCCAGTCCTGGATCACCT
TCTCCCTAAAGAACCAAAAGGTGTCTGTGCAGAAGTCTACTAGCAACCCCAAGTTCCAGCTGTCCGAAAC
GCTCCCACTCACCCTTCAGATACCCCAGGTCTCCCTTCAGTTTGCTGGTTCTGGCAACCTGACCCTGACT
CTGGACAGAGGGATACTGTATCAGGAAGTGAACCTGGTGGTGATGAAAGTGACTCAGCCCGACAGCAACA
CTTTGACCTGTGAGGTGATGGGACCCACCTCACCCAAGATGAGACTGATCTTGAAGCAGGAGAATCAGGA
GGCCAGGGTCTCCAGGCAGGAGAAAGTGATTCAAGTGCAGGCCCCTGAAGCAGGGGTGTGGCAATGTCTA
CTGAGTGAAGGTGAAGAGGTCAAGATGGACTCCAAGATCCAGGTTTTATCCAAAGGGTTGAATTCCGGCA
GCCTGCACCACATCCTGGACGCCCAGAAGATGCTGTGGAACCACAGGGACAGGAACCTGCCTCCTCTGGC
CCCTCTGGGCCCCCACCACCATCACCACCATTGAGTCTAGACACGTGATTAATTAAGGATCCCCCGACCT
CGACCTCTGGCTAATAAAGGAAATTTATTTTCATTGCAATAGTGTGTTGGAATTTTTTGTGTCTCTCACT
CGGAAGGACATATGGGAGGGCAAATCATTTGGTCGAGATCCCTCGGAGATCTCTAGCTAGAGGATCGATC
CCCGCCCCGGACGAACTAAACCTGACTACGACATCTCTGCCCCTTCTTCGCGGGGCAGTGCATGTAATCC
CTTCAGTTGGTTGGTACAACTTGCCAACTGGGCCCTGTTCCACATGTGACACGGGGGGGGACCAAACACA
AAGGGGTTCTCTGACTGTAGTTGACATCCTTATAAATGGATGTGCACATTTGCCAACACTGAGTGGCTTT
CATCCTGGAGCAGACTTTGCAGTCTGTGGACTGCAACACAACATTGCCTTTATGTGTAACTCTTGGCTGA
AGCTCTTACACCAATGCTGGGGGACATGTACCTCCCAGGGGCCCAGGAAGACTACGGGAGGCTACACCAA
CGTCAATCAGAGGGGCCTGTGTAGCTACCGATAAGCGGACCCTCAAGAGGGCATTAGCAATAGTGTTTAT
AAGGCCCCCTTGTTAACCCTAAACGGGTAGCATATGCTTCCCGGGTAGTAGTATATACTATCCAGACTAA
CCCTAATTCAATAGCATATGTTACCCAACGGGAAGCATATGCTATCGAATTAGGGTTAGTAAAAGGGTCC
TAAGGAACAGCGATATCTCCCACCCCATGAGCTGTCACGGTTTTATTTACATGGGGTCAGGATTCCACGA
GGGTAGTGAACCATTTTAGTCACAAGGGCAGTGGCTGAAGATCAAGGAGCGGGCAGTGAACTCTCCTGAA
TCTTCGCCTGCTTCTTCATTCTCCTTCGTTTAGCTAATAGAATAACTGCTGAGTTGTGAACAGTAAGGTG
TATGTGAGGTGCTCGAAAACAAGGTTTCAGGTGACGCCCCCAGAATAAAATTTGGACGGGGGGTTCAGTG
GTGGCATTGTGCTATGACACCAATATAACCCTCACAAACCCCTTGGGCAATAAATACTAGTGTAGGAATG
AAACATTCTGAATATCTTTAACAATAGAAATCCATGGGGTGGGGACAAGCCGTAAAGACTGGATGTCCAT
CTCACACGAATTTATGGCTATGGGCAACACATAATCCTAGTGCAATATGATACTGGGGTTATTAAGATGT
GTCCCAGGCAGGGACCAAGACAGGTGAACCATGTTGTTACACTCTATTTGTAACAAGGGGAAAGAGAGTG
GACGCCGACAGCAGCGGACTCCACTGGTTGTCTCTAACACCCCCGAAAATTAAACGGGGCTCCACGCCAA
TGGGGCCCATAAACAAAGACAAGTGGCCACTCTTTTTTTTGAAATTGTGGAGTGGGGGCACGCGTCAGCC
CCCACACGCCGCCCTGCGGTTTTGGACTGTAAAATAAGGGTGTAATAACTTGGCTGATTGTAACCCCGCT
AACCACTGCGGTCAAACCACTTGCCCACAAAACCACTAATGGCACCCCGGGGAATACCTGCATAAGTAGG
TGGGCGGGCCAAGATAGGGGCGCGATTGCTGCGATCTGGAGGACAAATTACACACACTTGCGCCTGAGCG
CCAAGCACAGGGTTGTTGGTCCTCATATTCACGAGGTCGCTGAGAGCACGGTGGGCTAATGTTGCCATGG
GTAGCATATACTACCCAAATATCTGGATAGCATATGCTATCCTAATCTATATCTGGGTAGCATAGGCTAT
CCTAATCTATATCTGGGTAGCATATGCTATCCTAATCTATATCTGGGTAGTATATGCTATCCTAATTTAT
ATCTGGGTAGCATAGGCTATCCTAATCTATATCTGGGTAGCATATGCTATCCTAATCTATATCTGGGTAG
TATATGCTATCCTAATCTGTATCCGGGTAGCATATGCTATCCTAATAGAGATTAGGGTAGTATATGCTAT
CCTAATTTATATCTGGGTAGCATATACTACCCAAATATCTGGATAGCATATGCTATCCTAATCTATATCT
GGGTAGCATATGCTATCCTAATCTATATCTGGGTAGCATAGGCTATCCTAATCTATATCTGGGTAGCATA
TGCTATCCTAATCTATATCTGGGTAGTATATGCTATCCTAATTTATATCTGGGTAGCATAGGCTATCCTA
ATCTATATCTGGGTAGCATATGCTATCCTAATCTATATCTGGGTAGTATATGCTATCCTAATCTGTATCC
GGGTAGCATATGCTATCCTCATGATAAGCTGTCAAACATGAGAATTTTCTTGAAGACGAAAGGGCCTCGT
GATACGCCTATTTTTATAGGTTAATGTCATGATAATAATGGTTTCTTAGACGTCAGGTGGCACTTTTCGG
GGAAATGTGCGCGGAACCCCTATTTGTTTATTTTTCTAAATACATTCAAATATGTATCCGCTCATGAGAC
AATAACCCTGATAAATGCTTCAATAATATTGAAAAAGGAAGAGTATGAGTATTCAACATTTCCGTGTCGC
CCTTATTCCCTTTTTTGCGGCATTTTGCCTTCCTGTTTTTGCTCACCCAGAAACGCTGGTGAAAGTAAAA
GATGCTGAAGATCAGTTGGGTGCACGAGTGGGTTACATCGAACTGGATCTCAACAGCGGTAAGATCCTTG
AGAGTTTTCGCCCCGAAGAACGTTTTCCAATGATGAGCACTTTTAAAGTTCTGCTATGTGGCGCGGTATT
ATCCCGTGTTGACGCCGGGCAAGAGCAACTCGGTCGCCGCATACACTATTCTCAGAATGACTTGGTTGAG
TACTCACCAGTCACAGAAAAGCATCTTACGGATGGCATGACAGTAAGAGAATTATGCAGTGCTGCCATAA
CCATGAGTGATAACACTGCGGCCAACTTACTTCTGACAACGATCGGAGGACCGAAGGAGCTAACCGCTTT
TTTGCACAACATGGGGGATCATGTAACTCGCCTTGATCGTTGGGAACCGGAGCTGAATGAAGCCATACCA
AACGACGAGCGTGACACCACGATGCCTGCAGCAATGGCAACAACGTTGCGCAAACTATTAACTGGCGAAC
TACTTACTCTAGCTTCCCGGCAACAATTAATAGACTGGATGGAGGCGGATAAAGTTGCAGGACCACTTCT
GCGCTCGGCCCTTCCGGCTGGCTGGTTTATTGCTGATAAATCTGGAGCCGGTGAGCGTGGGTCTCGCGGT
ATCATTGCAGCACTGGGGCCAGATGGTAAGCCCTCCCGTATCGTAGTTATCTACACGACGGGGAGTCAGG
CAACTATGGATGAACGAAATAGACAGATCGCTGAGATAGGTGCCTCACTGATTAAGCATTGGTAACTGTC
AGACCAAGTTTACTCATATATACTTTAGATTGATTTAAAACTTCATTTTTAATTTAAAAGGATCTAGGTG
AAGATCCTTTTTGATAATCTCATGACCAAAATCCCTTAACGTGAGTTTTCGTTCCACTGAGCGTCAGACC
CCGTAGAAAAGATCAAAGGATCTTCTTGAGATCCTTTTTTTCTGCGCGTAATCTGCTGCTTGCAAACAAA
AAAACCACCGCTACCAGCGGTGGTTTGTTTGCCGGATCAAGAGCTACCAACTCTTTTTCCGAAGGTAACT
GGCTTCAGCAGAGCGCAGATACCAAATACTGTTCTTCTAGTGTAGCCGTAGTTAGGCCACCACTTCAAGA
ACTCTGTAGCACCGCCTACATACCTCGCTCTGCTAATCCTGTTACCAGTGGCTGCTGCCAGTGGCGATAA
GTCGTGTCTTACCGGGTTGGACTCAAGACGATAGTTACCGGATAAGGCGCAGCGGTCGGGCTGAACGGGG
GGTTCGTGCACACAGCCCAGCTTGGAGCGAACGACCTACACCGAACTGAGATACCTACAGCGTGAGCTAT
GAGAAAGCGCCACGCTTCCCGAAGGGAGAAAGGCGGACAGGTATCCGGTAAGCGGCAGGGTCGGAACAGG
AGAGCGCACGAGGGAGCTTCCAGGGGGAAACGCCTGGTATCTTTATAGTCCTGTCGGGTTTCGCCACCTC
TGACTTGAGCGTCGATTTTTGTGATGCTCGTCAGGGGGGCGGAGCCTATGGAAAAACGCCAGCAACGCGG
CCTTTTTACGGTTCCTGGCCTTTTGCTGGCCTTTTGCTCACATGTTCTTTCCTGCGTTATCCCCTGATTC
TGTGGATAACCGTATTACCGCCTTTGAGTGAGCTGATACCGCTCGCCGCAGCCGAACGACCGAGCGCAGC
GAGTCAGTGAGCGAGGAAGCGGAAGAGCGCCCAATACGCAAACCGCCTCTCCCCGCGCGTTGGCCGATTC
ATTAATGCAGCTGGCACGACAGGTTTCCCGACTGGAAAGCGGGCAGTGAGCGCAACGCAATTAATGTGAG
TTAGCTCACTCATTAGGCACCCCAGGCTTTACACTTTATGCTTCCGGCTCGTATGTTGTGTGGAATTGTG
AGCGGATAACAATTTCACACAGGAAACAGCTATGACCATGATTACGCCAAGCTCTAGCTAGAGGTCGACC
AATTCTCATGTTTGACAGCTTATCATCGCAGATCCGGGCAACGTTGTTGCCATTGCTGCAGGCGCAGAAC
TGGTAGGTATGGAAGATCTATACATTGAATCAATATTGGCAATTAGCCATATTAGTCATTGGTTATATAG
CATAAATCAATATTGGCTATTGGCCATTGCATACGTTGTATCTATATCATAATATGTACATTTATATTGG
CTCATGTCCAATATGACCGCCATGTTGACATTGATTATTGACTAGTTATTAATAGTAATCAATTACGGGG
TCATTAGTTCATAGCCCATATATGGAGTTCCGCGTTACATAACTTACGGTAAATGGCCCGCCTGGCTGAC
CGCCCAACGACCCCCGCCCATTGACGTCAATAATGACGTATGTTCCCATAGTAACGCCAATAGGGACTTT
CCATTGACGTCAATGGGTGGAGTATTTACGGTAAACTGCCCACTTGGCAGTACATCAAGTGTATCATATG
CCAAGTCCGCCCCCTATTGACGTCAATGACGGTAAATGGCCCGCCTGGCATTATGCCCAGTACATGACCT
TACGGGACTTTCCTACTTGGCAGTACATCTACGTATTAGTCATCGCTATTACCATGGTGATGCGGTTTTG
GCAGTACACCAATGGGCGTGGATAGCGGTTTGACTCACGGGGATTTCCAAGTCTCCACCCCATTGACGTC
AATGGGAGTTTGTTTTGGCACCAAAATCAACGGGACTTTCCAAAATGTCGTAATAACCCCGCCCCGTTGA
CGCAAATGGGCGGTAGGCGTGTACGGTGGGAGGTCTATATAAGCAGAGCTCGTTTAGTGAACCGTCAGAT
CCTCACTCTCTTCCGCATCGCTGTCTGCGAGGGCCAGCTGTTGGGCTCGCGGTTGAGGACAAACTCTTCG
CGGTCTTTCCAGTACTCTTGGATCGGAAACCCGTCGGCCTCCGAACGGTACTCCGCCACCGAGGGACCTG
AGCGAGTCCGCATCGACCGGATCGGAAAACCTCTCGAGAAAGGCGTCTAACCAGTCACAGTCGCAAGGTA
GGCTGAGCACCGTGGCGGGCGGCAGCGGGTGGCGGTCGGGGTTGTTTCTGGCGGAGGTGCTGCTGATGAT
GTAATTAAAGTAGGCGGTCTTGAGACGGCGGATGGTCGAGGTGAGGTGTGGCAGGCTTGAGATCCAGCTG
TTGGGGTGAGTACTCCCTCTCAAAAGCGGGCATTACTTCTGCGCTAAGATTGTCAGTTTCCAAAAACGAG
GAGGATTTGATATTCACCTGGCCCGATCTGGCCATACACTTGAGTGACAATGACATCCACTTTGCCTTTC
TCTCCACAGGTGTCCACTCCCAGGTCCAAGTTTAAACTGCGGCCGCCACCATGGCTCAGACAGGCGGCCT
GATCGTGTTCTACGGCCTGCTGGCCCAGACAATGGCCCAGTTCGGCGGCCTGCCTGTGCCTCTGGACCAG
ACCCTGCCCCTGAACGTGAACCCTGCCCTGCCACTGTCTCCAACTGGCCTGGCCGGCTCCCTGACCAATG
CCCTGAGCAATGGCCTGCTGTCTGGCGGACTGCTGGGCATCCTGGAAAATCTGCCCCTGCTGGATATCCT
GAAGCCTGGCGGCGGAACAAGTGGAGGGCTGCTGGGGGGACTGCTCGGCAAAGTGACCAGCGTGATTCCC
GGACTGAACAACATCATCGACATCAAAGTGACCGACCCCCAGCTGCTGGAACTGGGCCTGGTGCAGAGCC
CTGACGGCCACCGGCTGTACGTGACCATCCCCCTGGGCATCAAGCTCCAGGTCAACACCCCTCTCGTGGG
CGCCTCTCTGCTGAGACTGGCCGTGAAGCTGGACATCACCGCCGAGATCCTGGCCGTGCGGGACAAGCAG
GAACGGATCCACCTGGTCCTGGGCGATTGTACCCACAGCCCCGGCTCCCTGCAGATCAGCCTGCTGGATG
GCCTGGGCCCTCTGCCAATCCAGGGGCTGCTGGACAGCCTGACAGGCATCCTGAACAAGGTGCTGCCCGA
GCTGGTGCAGGGCAACGTGTGCCCCCTGGTCAACGAGGTGCTGCGGGGCCTGGATATCACCCTGGTGCAC
GACATCGTGAACATGCTGATCCACGGCCTGCAGTTCGTGATCAAAGTCGGCGCGCC
