>Addgene plasmid #53428 | PLUNC-bio-His | addgene partial sequence | sequence record 93976 | pMT2-F 5'-TTGCCTTTCTCTCCACAGGT-3'
GCGGCCGCCACCATGGCTCAGACAGGCGGCCTGATCGTGTTCTACGGCCTGCTGGCCCAGACAATGGCCC
AGTTCGGCGGCCTGCCTGTGCCTCTGGACCAGACCCTGCCCCTGAACGTGAACCCTGCCCTGCCACTGTC
TCCAACTGGCCTGGCCGGCTCCCTGACCAATGCCCTGAGCAATGGCCTGCTGTCTGGCGGACTGCTGGGC
ATCCTGGAAAATCTGCCCCTGCTGGATATCCTGAAGCCTGGCGGCGGAACAAGTGGAGGGCTGCTGGGGG
GACTGCTCGGCAAAGTGACCAGCGTGATTCCCGGACTGAACAACATCATCGACATCAAAGTGACCGACCC
CCAGCTGCTGGAACTGGGCCTGGTGCAGAGCCCTGACGGCCACCGGCTGTACGTGACCATCCCCCTGGGC
ATCAAGCTCCAGGTCAACACCCCTCTCGTGGGCGCCTCTCTGCTGAGACTGGCCGTGAAGCTGGACATCA
CCGCCGAGATCCTGGCCGTGCGGGACAAGCAGGAACGGATCCACCTGGTCCTGGGCGATTGTACCCACAG
CCCCGGCTCCCTGCAGATCAGCCTGCTGGATGGCCTGGGCCCTCTGCCAATCCAGGGGCTGCTGGACAGC
CTGACAGGCATCCTGAACAAGGTGCTGCCCGAGCTGGTGCAGGGCAACGTGTGCCCCCTGGTCAACGAGG
TGCTGCGGGGCCTGGATATCACCCTGGTGCACGACATCGTGAACATGCTGATCCACGGCCTGCAGTTCGT
GATCAAAGTCGGCGCGCCGTCGACCTCCATCACGGCCTATAAGAGTGAGGGGGAGTCAGCGGAGTTCTCC
TTCCCACTCAACCT
