>Addgene plasmid #53428 | PLUNC-bio-His | addgene partial sequence | sequence record 94108 | rb_glob_PA_term-R 5'-CCCATATGTCCTTCCGAGTG-3'
ATAAATTTCCTTTATTAGCCAGAGGTCGAGGTCGGGGGATCCTTAATTAATCACGTGTCTAGACTCAATG
GTGGTGATGGTGGTGGGGGCCCAGAGGGGCCAGAGGAGGCAGGTTCCTGTCCCTGTGGTTCCACAGCATC
TTCTGGGCGTCCAGGATGTGGTGCAGGCTGCCGGAATTCAACCCTTTGGATAAAACCTGGATCTTGGAGT
CCATCTTGACCTCTTCACCTTCACTCAGTAGACATTGCCACACCCCTGCTTCAGGGGCCTGCACTTGAAT
CACTTTCTCCTGCCTGGAGACCCTGGCCTCCTGATTCTCCTGCTTCAAGATCAGTCTCATCTTGGGTGAG
GTGGGTCCCATCACCTCACAGGTCAAAGTGTTGCTGTCGGGCTGAGTCACTTTCATCACCACCAGGTTCA
CTTCCTGATACAGTATCCCTCTGTCCAGAGTCAGGGTCAGGTTGCCAGAACCAGCAAACTGAAGGGAGAC
CTGGGGTATCTGAAGGGTGAGTGGGAGCGTTTCGGACAGCTGGAACTTGGGGTTGCTAGTAGACTTCTGC
ACAGACACCTTTTGGTTCTTTAGGGAGAAGGTGATCCAGGACTGGGAAGAAGGAGCCTTCTCTGCCTTCC
ATCTCAACTCTCCCTGCAGGCTTTCCTCTCCAAGGTTGAGTGGGAAGGAGAACTCCGCTGACTCCCCCTC
ACTCTTATAGGCCGTGATGGAGGTCGACGGCGCGCCGACTTTGATCACGAACTGCAGGCCGTGGATCAGC
ATGTTCACGATGTCGTGCACCAGGGTGATATCCAGGCCCCGCAGCACCTCGTTGACCAGGGG
